Addgene plasmid #213716: pLKO.1-GST-EGFP-GPIDAF
Purpose: For lentiviral expression of shRNA under a U6 promoter, accompanied by the expression of the affinity sorting tag GST-EGFP-GPIDAF driven by an hPGK promoter.
Depositing lab: Qilai Huang. Depositing organization: Shandong University. Publication: GPI-anchored glutathione S-transferase as marker allows affinity sorting of transfection-positive cells. Ma S, Yang L, Zuo Q, Huang Q. Front Mol Biosci. 2022 Sep 29;9:1016090. doi: 10.3389/fmolb.2022.1016090. eCollection 2022. PubMed 36250010.
Backbone
  Vector backbone: pLKO.1
  Vector type: Mammalian Expression
Growth in bacteria
  Bacterial resistance: Ampicillin, 100 μg/mL
  Growth temperature: 37°C
  Growth strain: DH5alpha
  Copy number: High Copy
Gene/Insert
  Gene/Insert name: EGFP
  gRNA/shRNA sequence: Unspecified
  Species: H. sapiens (human)
  Promoter: hPGK
  Tag / fusion protein: GST (N terminal on insert)
  Cloning method: Restriction Enzyme; 5′ cloning site BamHI (not destroyed); 3′ cloning site KpnI (not destroyed)
Terms and licenses: Academic/Nonprofit Terms; Industry Terms: Not Available to Industry
How to cite: pLKO.1-GST-EGFP-GPIDAF was a gift from Qilai Huang (Addgene plasmid # 213716 ; http://n2t.net/addgene:213716 ; RRID:Addgene_213716)
