[The description below was written by a language model from this plasmid's Addgene catalogue record and pLannotate feature annotations shown in this document.]
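Description:
pLKO.1-GST-EGFP-GPIDAF is a lentiviral shRNA vector built on the pLKO.1 backbone, in which the usual selection cassette position carries a cell-surface affinity sorting marker. It is propagated in E. coli as a high-copy plasmid through a ColE1/pUC-type origin with ampicillin resistance (AmpR, β-lactamase). The backbone also contains an f1 origin, an SV40 origin and poly(A) signal, and remnants of lac, T7 and T3 elements. The lentiviral transfer region is third-generation in design. An RSV promoter drives a truncated HIV-1 5' LTR, followed by the Ψ packaging signal with a gag fragment, the Rev response element, a cPPT/CTS and a self-inactivating ΔU3 3' LTR. Viral genomes can therefore be packaged when helper functions are supplied in trans, and the integrated provirus lacks LTR promoter activity.

Two expression units sit between the LTRs. A human U6 RNA polymerase III promoter is positioned to transcribe an shRNA. The record lists the shRNA sequence as unspecified and no hairpin is annotated, so the plasmid appears to serve as a recipient vector for a user-chosen hairpin. Downstream, the hPGK promoter drives a fusion protein. It begins with a short N-terminal fragment of human CD55 (decay-accelerating factor, DAF), presumably the secretion signal. This is followed by Schistosoma japonicum GST, EGFP and a C-terminal CD55 fragment that supplies the GPI-anchor attachment signal. The cassette was inserted between BamHI and KpnI sites. The intended result is GST and EGFP displayed on the outer face of the plasma membrane, so that transduced or transfected cells fluoresce green and can be affinity sorted through the exposed GST. This allows enrichment of shRNA-expressing cells without drug selection.
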