Features (pLannotate 1.2.2; 28 found; start..end, strand, type, name):
      1..511     +  promoter       hPGK promoter: human phosphoglycerate kinase 1 promoter
    523..624     +  CDS            CD55 (fragment): DAF_HUMAN - Also known as CR, DAF. Experimental evidence at protein level: Swiss-Prot protein existence level 1. (Microbial infection) Acts as a receptor for Human echoviruses 6, 7, 11, 12, 20 and 21. From Homo sapiens (Human).
    652..1303    +  CDS            GST (fragment): glutathione S-transferase from Schistosoma japonicum
   1339..2055    +  CDS            EGFP: EGFP is a basic (constitutively fluorescent) green fluorescent protein published in 1996, derived from Aequorea victoria. It is reported to be a rapidly-maturing weak dimer with moderate acid sensitivity.
   2065..2217    +  CDS            CD55 (fragment): DAF_HUMAN - Also known as CR, DAF. Experimental evidence at protein level: Swiss-Prot protein existence level 1. (Microbial infection) Acts as a receptor for Human echoviruses 6, 7, 11, 12, 20 and 21. From Homo sapiens (Human).
   2216..2290    +  CDS            nef (fragment): NEF_HV1Z2 - Experimental evidence at protein level: Swiss-Prot protein existence level 1. Extracellular Nef protein targets CD4(+) T-lymphocytes for apoptosis by interacting with CXCR4 surface receptors. From Human immunodeficiency virus type 1 group M subtype D (isolate Z2/CDC-Z34) (HIV-1).
   2292..2525    +  LTR            3' LTR (ΔU3): self-inactivating 3' long terminal repeat (LTR) from HIV-1
   2597..2718    +  polyA_signal   SV40 poly(A) signal: SV40 polyadenylation signal
   2758..2893    +  rep_origin     SV40 ori: SV40 origin of replication
   2914..2932    -  promoter       T7 promoter: promoter for bacteriophage T7 RNA polymerase
   2940..3095    +  CDS            lacZα (fragment): LacZα fragment of β-galactosidase; lacZ fragment
   3100..3528    +  rep_origin     f1 ori (sequence partly withheld): f1 bacteriophage origin of replication; arrow indicates direction of (+) strand synthesis
   3581..3685    +  promoter       AmpR promoter: bla
   3686..4546    +  CDS            AmpR: β-lactamase; bla; confers resistance to ampicillin, carbenicillin, and related antibiotics
   4717..5305    +  rep_origin     ori: high-copy-number ColE1/pMB1/pBR322/pUC origin of replication
   5488..5580    +  CDS            lacI (fragment): lac repressor; lacI; The lac repressor binds to the lac operator to inhibit transcription in E. coli. This inhibition can be relieved by adding lactose or isopropyl-β-D-thiogalactopyranoside (IPTG).
   5593..5614    +  protein_bind   CAP binding site: CAP binding activates transcription in the presence of cAMP. E. coli catabolite activator protein
   5629..5659    +  promoter       lac promoter: promoter for the E. coli lac operon
   5667..5683    +  protein_bind   lac operator: The lac repressor binds to the lac operator to inhibit transcription in E. coli. This inhibition can be relieved by adding lactose or isopropyl-β-D-thiogalactopyranoside (IPTG). lac repressor encoded by lacI
   5728..5746    +  promoter       T3 promoter: promoter for bacteriophage T3 RNA polymerase
   5774..6000    +  promoter       RSV promoter: Rous sarcoma virus enhancer/promoter
   6001..6181    +  LTR            5' LTR (truncated): truncated 5' long terminal repeat (LTR) from HIV-1
   6228..6353    +  misc_feature   HIV-1 Ψ: packaging signal of human immunodeficiency virus type 1
   6337..6700    +  CDS            HIV-1 gag (fragment): gag protein from human immunodeficiency virus 1; gag
   6846..7079    +  misc_feature   RRE: The Rev response element (RRE) of HIV-1 allows for Rev-dependent mRNA export from the nucleus to the cytoplasm.
   7456..7556    +  CDS            Rev (fragment): human immunodeficiency virus 1 (HIV-1) Rev protein; rev; enhances nuclear export of unspliced and incompletely spliced viral mRNAs
   7606..7846    +  promoter       U6 promoter: RNA polymerase III promoter for human U6 snRNA
   7917..8034    +  misc_feature   cPPT/CTS: central polypurine tract and central termination sequence of HIV-1
>Addgene plasmid #213716 | pLKO.1-GST-EGFP-GPIDAF | addgene full sequence | sequence record 424995 | Addgene NGS Result
GGGGTTGGGGTTGCGCCTTTTCCAAGGCAGCCCTGGGTTTGCGCAGGGACGCGGCTGCTCTGGGCGTGGT
TCCGGGAAACGCAGCGGCGCCGACCCTGGGTCTCGCACATTCTTCACGTCCGTTCGCAGCGTCACCCGGA
TCTTCGCCGCTACCCTTGTGGGCCCCCCGGCGACGCTTCCTGCTCCGCCCCTAAGTCGGGAAGGTTCCTT
GCGGTTCGCGGCGTGCCGGACGTGACAAACGGAAGCCGCACGTCTCACTAGTACCCTCGCAGACGGACAG
CGCCAGGGAGCAATGGCAGCGCGCCGACCGCGATGGGCTGTGGCCAATAGCGGCTGCTCAGCAGGGCGCG
CCGAGAGCAGCGGCCGGGAAGGGGCGGTGCGGGAGGCGGGGTGTGGGGCGGTAGTGTGGGCCCTGTTCCT
GCCCGCGCGGTGTTCCGCATTCTGCAAGCCTCCGGAGCGCACGTCGGCAGTCGGCTCCCTCGTTGACCGA
ATCACCGACCTCTCTCCCCAGGGGGATCCACCATGACCGTGGCTAGACCCAGCGTGCCTGCTGCCCTGCC
TCTGCTGGGAGAGCTGCCTAGACTGCTGCTCCTGGTGCTCCTGTGCCTGCCTGCTGTGTGGGGAAGCGCC
TGGAGCCACCCTCAGATGGGCTCCCCTATACTAGGTTATTGGAAAATTAAGGGCCTTGTGCAACCCACTC
GACTTCTTTTGGAATATCTTGAAGAAAAATATGAAGAGCATTTGTATGAGCGCGATGAAGGTGATAAATG
GCGAAACAAAAAGTTTGAATTGGGTTTGGAGTTTCCCAATCTTCCTTATTATATTGATGGTGATGTTAAA
TTAACACAGTCTATGGCCATCATACGTTATATAGCTGACAAGCACAACATGTTGGGTGGTTGTCCAAAAG
AGCGTGCAGAGATTTCAATGCTTGAAGGAGCGGTTTTGGATATTAGATACGGTGTTTCGAGAATTGCATA
TAGTAAAGACTTTGAAACTCTCAAAGTTGATTTTCTTAGCAAGCTACCTGAAATGCTGAAAATGTTCGAA
GATCGTTTATGTCATAAAACATATTTAAATGGTGATCATGTAACCCATCCTGACTTCATGTTGTATGACG
CTCTTGATGTTGTTTTATACATGGACCCAATGTGCCTGGATGCGTTCCCAAAATTAGTTTGTTTTAAAAA
ACGTATTGAAGCTATCCCACAAATTGATAAGTACTTGAAATCCAGCAAGTATATAGCATGGCCTTTGCAG
GGCTGGCAAGCCACGTTTGGTGGTGGCGACCATCCTCCAAAATCGGATCTGGTTCCGCGTGGATCCCCGG
TCGCCACCATGGTGAGCAAGGGCGAGGAGCTGTTCACCGGGGTGGTGCCCATCCTGGTCGAGCTGGACGG
CGACGTAAACGGCCACAAGTTCAGCGTGTCCGGCGAGGGCGAGGGCGATGCCACCTACGGCAAGCTGACC
CTGAAGTTCATCTGCACCACCGGCAAGCTGCCCGTGCCCTGGCCCACCCTCGTGACCACCCTGACCTACG
GCGTGCAGTGCTTCAGCCGCTACCCCGACCACATGAAGCAGCACGACTTCTTCAAGTCCGCCATGCCCGA
AGGCTACGTCCAGGAGCGCACCATCTTCTTCAAGGACGACGGCAACTACAAGACCCGCGCCGAGGTGAAG
TTCGAGGGCGACACCCTGGTGAACCGCATCGAGCTGAAGGGCATCGACTTCAAGGAGGACGGCAACATCC
TGGGGCACAAGCTGGAGTACAACTACAACAGCCACAACGTCTATATCATGGCCGACAAGCAGAAGAACGG
CATCAAGGTGAACTTCAAGATCCGCCACAACATCGAGGACGGCAGCGTGCAGCTCGCCGACCACTACCAG
CAGAACACCCCCATCGGCGACGGCCCCGTGCTGCTGCCCGACAACCACTACCTGAGCACCCAGTCCGCCC
TGAGCAAAGACCCCAACGAGAAGCGCGATCACATGGTCCTGCTGGAGTTCGTGACCGCCGCCGGGATCAC
TCTCGGCATGGACGAGCTGTACAAGTCCGGCCGGACTCAGATCAGCCGGACCACCAAGCACTTCCACGAG
ACCACCCCTAACAAGGGCAGCGGCACCACCAGCGGCACCACCCGGCTGCTGAGCGGCCACACCTGCTTCA
CCCTGACCGGCCTGCTGGGCACCCTGGTGACCATGGGCCTGCTGACCTAGGGTACCTTTAAGACCAATGA
CTTACAAGGCAGCTGTAGATCTTAGCCACTTTTTAAAAGAAAAGGGGGGACTGGAAGGGCTAATTCACTC
CCAACGAAGACAAGATCTGCTTTTTGCTTGTACTGGGTCTCTCTGGTTAGACCAGATCTGAGCCTGGGAG
CTCTCTGGCTAACTAGGGAACCCACTGCTTAAGCCTCAATAAAGCTTGCCTTGAGTGCTTCAAGTAGTGT
GTGCCCGTCTGTTGTGTGACTCTGGTAACTAGAGATCCCTCAGACCCTTTTAGTCAGTGTGGAAAATCTC
TAGCAGTAGTAGTTCATGTCATCTTATTATTCAGTATTTATAACTTGCAAAGAAATGAATATCAGAGAGT
GAGAGGAACTTGTTTATTGCAGCTTATAATGGTTACAAATAAAGCAATAGCATCACAAATTTCACAAATA
AAGCATTTTTTTCACTGCATTCTAGTTGTGGTTTGTCCAAACTCATCAATGTATCTTATCATGTCTGGCT
CTAGCTATCCCGCCCCTAACTCCGCCCATCCCGCCCCTAACTCCGCCCAGTTCCGCCCATTCTCCGCCCC
ATGGCTGACTAATTTTTTTTATTTATGCAGAGGCCGAGGCCGCCTCGGCCTCTGAGCTATTCCAGAAGTA
GTGAGGAGGCTTTTTTGGAGGCCTAGGGACGTACCCAATTCGCCCTATAGTGAGTCGTATTACGCGCGCT
CACTGGCCGTCGTTTTACAACGTCGTGACTGGGAAAACCCTGGCGTTACCCAACTTAATCGCCTTGCAGC
ACATCCCCCTTTCGCCAGCTGGCGTAATAGCGAAGAGGCCCGCACCGATCGCCCTTCCCAACAGTTGCGC
AGCCTGAATGGCGAATGGG
[124 nt withheld, positions 3100-3223]
C
[91 nt withheld, positions 3225-3315]
A
[49 nt withheld, positions 3317-3365]
CCTTTGACGTTGGAGTCCACGTTCTTT
[37 nt withheld, positions 3393-3429]
ACCCTATCTCGGTCTATTCTTTTGATTTATAAGGGATTTTGCCGATTTCGGCCTATTGGTTAAAAAATGA
GCTGATTTAACAAAAATTTAACGCGAATTTTAACAAAATATTAACGCTTACAATTTAGGTGGCACTTTTC
GGGGAAATGTGCGCGGAACCCCTATTTGTTTATTTTTCTAAATACATTCAAATATGTATCCGCTCATGAG
ACAATAACCCTGATAAATGCTTCAATAATATTGAAAAAGGAAGAGTATGAGTATTCAACATTTCCGTGTC
GCCCTTATTCCCTTTTTTGCGGCATTTTGCCTTCCTGTTTTTGCTCACCCAGAAACGCTGGTGAAAGTAA
AAGATGCTGAAGATCAGTTGGGTGCACGAGTGGGTTACATCGAACTGGATCTCAACAGCGGTAAGATCCT
TGAGAGTTTTCGCCCCGAAGAACGTTTTCCAATGATGAGCACTTTTAAAGTTCTGCTATGTGGCGCGGTA
TTATCCCGTATTGACGCCGGGCAAGAGCAACTCGGTCGCCGCATACACTATTCTCAGAATGACTTGGTTG
AGTACTCACCAGTCACAGAAAAGCATCTTACGGATGGCATGACAGTAAGAGAATTATGCAGTGCTGCCAT
AACCATGAGTGATAACACTGCGGCCAACTTACTTCTGACAACGATCGGAGGACCGAAGGAGCTAACCGCT
TTTTTGCACAACATGGGGGATCATGTAACTCGCCTTGATCGTTGGGAACCGGAGCTGAATGAAGCCATAC
CAAACGACGAGCGTGACACCACGATGCCTGTAGCAATGGCAACAACGTTGCGCAAACTATTAACTGGCGA
ACTACTTACTCTAGCTTCCCGGCAACAATTAATAGACTGGATGGAGGCGGATAAAGTTGCAGGACCACTT
CTGCGCTCGGCCCTTCCGGCTGGCTGGTTTATTGCTGATAAATCTGGAGCCGGTGAGCGTGGGTCTCGCG
GTATCATTGCAGCACTGGGGCCAGATGGTAAGCCCTCCCGTATCGTAGTTATCTACACGACGGGGAGTCA
GGCAACTATGGATGAACGAAATAGACAGATCGCTGAGATAGGTGCCTCACTGATTAAGCATTGGTAACTG
TCAGACCAAGTTTACTCATATATACTTTAGATTGATTTAAAACTTCATTTTTAATTTAAAAGGATCTAGG
TGAAGATCCTTTTTGATAATCTCATGACCAAAATCCCTTAACGTGAGTTTTCGTTCCACTGAGCGTCAGA
CCCCGTAGAAAAGATCAAAGGATCTTCTTGAGATCCTTTTTTTCTGCGCGTAATCTGCTGCTTGCAAACA
AAAAAACCACCGCTACCAGCGGTGGTTTGTTTGCCGGATCAAGAGCTACCAACTCTTTTTCCGAAGGTAA
CTGGCTTCAGCAGAGCGCAGATACCAAATACTGTTCTTCTAGTGTAGCCGTAGTTAGGCCACCACTTCAA
GAACTCTGTAGCACCGCCTACATACCTCGCTCTGCTAATCCTGTTACCAGTGGCTGCTGCCAGTGGCGAT
AAGTCGTGTCTTACCGGGTTGGACTCAAGACGATAGTTACCGGATAAGGCGCAGCGGTCGGGCTGAACGG
GGGGTTCGTGCACACAGCCCAGCTTGGAGCGAACGACCTACACCGAACTGAGATACCTACAGCGTGAGCT
ATGAGAAAGCGCCACGCTTCCCGAAGGGAGAAAGGCGGACAGGTATCCGGTAAGCGGCAGGGTCGGAACA
GGAGAGCGCACGAGGGAGCTTCCAGGGGGAAACGCCTGGTATCTTTATAGTCCTGTCGGGTTTCGCCACC
TCTGACTTGAGCGTCGATTTTTGTGATGCTCGTCAGGGGGGCGGAGCCTATGGAAAAACGCCAGCAACGC
GGCCTTTTTACGGTTCCTGGCCTTTTGCTGGCCTTTTGCTCACATGTTCTTTCCTGCGTTATCCCCTGAT
TCTGTGGATAACCGTATTACCGCCTTTGAGTGAGCTGATACCGCTCGCCGCAGCCGAACGACCGAGCGCA
GCGAGTCAGTGAGCGAGGAAGCGGAAGAGCGCCCAATACGCAAACCGCCTCTCCCCGCGCGTTGGCCGAT
TCATTAATGCAGCTGGCACGACAGGTTTCCCGACTGGAAAGCGGGCAGTGAGCGCAACGCAATTAATGTG
AGTTAGCTCACTCATTAGGCACCCCAGGCTTTACACTTTATGCTTCCGGCTCGTATGTTGTGTGGAATTG
TGAGCGGATAACAATTTCACACAGGAAACAGCTATGACCATGATTACGCCAAGCGCGCAATTAACCCTCA
CTAAAGGGAACAAAAGCTGGAGCTGCAAGCTTAATGTAGTCTTATGCAATACTCTTGTAGTCTTGCAACA
TGGTAACGATGAGTTAGCAACATGCCTTACAAGGAGAGAAAAAGCACCGTGCATGCCGATTGGTGGAAGT
AAGGTGGTACGATCGTGCCTTATTAGGAAGGCAACAGACGGGTCTGACATGGATTGGACGAACCACTGAA
TTGCCGCATTGCAGAGATATTGTATTTAAGTGCCTAGCTCGATACATAAACGGGTCTCTCTGGTTAGACC
AGATCTGAGCCTGGGAGCTCTCTGGCTAACTAGGGAACCCACTGCTTAAGCCTCAATAAAGCTTGCCTTG
AGTGCTTCAAGTAGTGTGTGCCCGTCTGTTGTGTGACTCTGGTAACTAGAGATCCCTCAGACCCTTTTAG
TCAGTGTGGAAAATCTCTAGCAGTGGCGCCCGAACAGGGACTTGAAAGCGAAAGGGAAACCAGAGGAGCT
CTCTCGACGCAGGACTCGGCTTGCTGAAGCGCGCACGGCAAGAGGCGAGGGGCGGCGACTGGTGAGTACG
CCAAAAATTTTGACTAGCGGAGGCTAGAAGGAGAGAGATGGGTGCGAGAGCGTCAGTATTAAGCGGGGGA
GAATTAGATCGCGATGGGAAAAAATTCGGTTAAGGCCAGGGGGAAAGAAAAAATATAAATTAAAACATAT
AGTATGGGCAAGCAGGGAGCTAGAACGATTCGCAGTTAATCCTGGCCTGTTAGAAACATCAGAAGGCTGT
AGACAAATACTGGGACAGCTACAACCATCCCTTCAGACAGGATCAGAAGAACTTAGATCATTATATAATA
CAGTAGCAACCCTCTATTGTGTGCATCAAAGGATAGAGATAAAAGACACCAAGGAAGCTTTAGACAAGAT
AGAGGAAGAGCAAAACAAAAGTAAGACCACCGCACAGCAAGCGGCCGCTGATCTTCAGACCTGGAGGAGG
AGATATGAGGGACAATTGGAGAAGTGAATTATATAAATATAAAGTAGTAAAAATTGAACCATTAGGAGTA
GCACCCACCAAGGCAAAGAGAAGAGTGGTGCAGAGAGAAAAAAGAGCAGTGGGAATAGGAGCTTTGTTCC
TTGGGTTCTTGGGAGCAGCAGGAAGCACTATGGGCGCAGCGTCAATGACGCTGACGGTACAGGCCAGACA
ATTATTGTCTGGTATAGTGCAGCAGCAGAACAATTTGCTGAGGGCTATTGAGGCGCAACAGCATCTGTTG
CAACTCACAGTCTGGGGCATCAAGCAGCTCCAGGCAAGAATCCTGGCTGTGGAAAGATACCTAAAGGATC
AACAGCTCCTGGGGATTTGGGGTTGCTCTGGAAAACTCATTTGCACCACTGCTGTGCCTTGGAATGCTAG
TTGGAGTAATAAATCTCTGGAACAGATTTGGAATCACACGACCTGGATGGAGTGGGACAGAGAAATTAAC
AATTACACAAGCTTAATACACTCCTTAATTGAAGAATCGCAAAACCAGCAAGAAAAGAATGAACAAGAAT
TATTGGAATTAGATAAATGGGCAAGTTTGTGGAATTGGTTTAACATAACAAATTGGCTGTGGTATATAAA
ATTATTCATAATGATAGTAGGAGGCTTGGTAGGTTTAAGAATAGTTTTTGCTGTACTTTCTATAGTGAAT
AGAGTTAGGCAGGGATATTCACCATTATCGTTTCAGACCCACCTCCCAACCCCGAGGGGACCCGACAGGC
CCGAAGGAATAGAAGAAGAAGGTGGAGAGAGAGACAGAGACAGATCCATTCGATTAGTGAACGGATCTCG
ACGGTATCGATCACGAGACTAGCCTCGAGCGGCCGCCCCCTTCACCGAGGGCCTATTTCCCATGATTCCT
TCATATTTGCATATACGATACAAGGCTGTTAGAGAGATAATTGGAATTAATTTGACTGTAAACACAAAGA
TATTAGTACAAAATACGTGACGTAGAAAGTAATAATTTCTTGGGTAGTTTGCAGTTTTAAAATTATGTTT
TAAAATGGACTATCATATGCTTACCGTAACTTGAAAGTATTTCGATTTCTTGGCTTTATATATCTTGTGG
AAAGGACGAAACACCGGTCCGCAGGTATGCACGCGTGAATTCTCGACCTCGAGACAAATGGCAGTATTCA
TCCACAATTTTAAAAGAAAAGGGGGGATTGGGGGGTACAGTGCAGGGGAAAGAATAGTAGACATAATAGC
AACAGACATACAAACTAAAGAATTACAAAAACAAATTACAAAAATTCAAAATTTTCGGGTTTATTACAGG
GACAGCAGAGATCCACTTTGGCCGCGGCTCGAG
